>Addgene plasmid #238800 | DAP12-LgBiT BiBiT Ready Vector | addgene full sequence | sequence record 479831 | Addgene NGS Result
AAGACGCGTGACGTCGGCAGTGAAAAAAATGCTTTATTTGTGAAATTTGTGATGCTATTGCTTTATTTGT
AACCATTATAAGCTGCAATAAACAAGTTAACAACAACAATTGCATTCATTTTATGTTTCAGGTTCAGGGG
GAGGTGTGGGAGGTTTTTTAAAGCAAGTAAAACCTCTACAAATGTGGTATGGCTGATTATGATCCGCGGC
CGCAATACGTCGACGTTATCAGCTGACTTCGTACGAGAGCCTAGGTGTTTCTAGAGTCGCGGCCTTAGCT
GTTGATGGTTACTCGGAACAGCATGGAGCCGTCGGGGGTGATCAGGCGCTCGTCGATAATTTTGTTGCCG
TTCCACAGGGTCCCTGTTACAGTGATCTTTTTGCCGTCGAACACGGCGATGCCTTCATACGGCCGTCCGA
AATAGTTCAGCATGTTCGGCGTAACCCCGTCGATTACCAGTGTGCCATAGGGCAGGATCACCTTAAAGTG
ATGATCATCCACAGGGTACACCACCTTAAACACCTCTTCGATCTGGGCCATTTGGTCGGCGCTCAGACCT
TCATACGGGATGATGACATGGATGTCGATCTTCAGGGCATTTTCACCGCTCCGGACAATCCTTTGGATCG
GAGTTACGGACACGGCGAGATTCTGCAGCAAACTGGACACACCTCCCTGTTCAAGGACTTGGTCCAGGTT
GTAGGCGGCTGTCTGTTCCCAGTCCCCAACGAAATCTTCGAGTGTGAAGACACCGCTCGAGCCTCCACCT
CCGCTCCCGCCACCACCTGAACTGCCTTGAGAAACTTTGTAATACGGCCTCTGTGTGTTGAGGTCGCTGT
AGACATCCGACCTCTGACCCTGGAGCTCCTGATAAGGCGACTCGGTCTCAGTGATACGCTGTTTCCGGGT
CGCTGCCTCCGCAGCCCCTCGCCCCCGAGGGACCAGCCGGCCCAGGAAGTACACGGCCAGGGCAATGAGC
ACTGTCAGCACCAGGTCTCCCATCACGATCCCTGCCAGCACGCCCGGGCTCACCGTAGAGCAACTGCAAT
CGCTCTGGGCCTGGGCCTGGACAGGACGGAGACCACTTACAGCCAGCAGGAGAGGCAGGAGCAGGAGCCT
GCTGCAGGGTTCAAGTCCCCCCATGGCGATCGCTAGCTGCAAAAAGAACAAGTAGCTTGTATTCTATAGT
GTCACCTAAATGGGCGATCTGACGGTTCACTAAACCAGCTCTGCTTATATAGGCCTCCCTGGCGCGCCAC
TAGTTATTAATAGTAATCAATTACGGGGTCATTAGTTCATAGCCCATATATGGAGTTCCGCGTTACATAA
CTTACGGTAAATGGCCCGCCTGGCTGACCGCCCAACGACCCCCGCCCATTGACGTCAATAATGACGTATG
TTCCCATAGTAACGCCAATAGGGACTTTCCATTGACGTCAATGGGTGGAGTATTTACGGTAAACTGCCCA
CTTGGCAGTACATCAAGTGTATCATATGCCAAGTCCGCCCCCTATTGACGTCAATGACGGTAAATGGCCC
GCCTGGCATTATGCCCAGTACATGACCTTACGGGACTTTCCTACTTGGCAGTACATCTACGTATTAGTCA
TCGCTATTACCATGGTGATGCGGTTTTGGCAGTACACCAATGGGCGTGGATAGCGGTTTGACTCACGGGG
ATTTCCAAGTCTCCACCCCATTGACGTCAATGGGAGTTTGTTTTGGCACCAAAATCAACGGGACTTTCCA
AAATGTCGTAATAACCCCGCCCCGTTGACGCAAATGGGCGGTAGGCGTGTACGGTGGGAGGTCAAATCGA
ATTCTAATACTGTTGACAATTAATCATCGGCATAGTATATCGGCATAGTATAATACGACAAGGTGAGGAA
CTAAACCCAGGAGGCAGATCATGATTGAACAAGATGGATTGCACGCAGGTTCTCCGGCCGCTTGGGTGGA
GAGGCTATTCGGCTATGACTGGGCACAACAGACAATCGGCTGCTCTGATGCCGCCGTGTTCCGGCTGTCA
GCGCAGGGGCGCCCGGTTCTTTTTGTCAAGACCGACCTGTCCGGTGCCCTGAATGAACTGCAGGACGAGG
CAGCGCGGCTATCGTGGCTGGCCACGACGGGCGTTCCTTGCGCAGCTGTGCTCGACGTTGTCACTGAAGC
GGGAAGGGACTGGCTGCTATTGGGCGAAGTGCCGGGGCAGGATCTCCTGTCATCTCACCTTGCTCCTGCC
GAGAAAGTATCCATCATGGCTGATGCAATGCGGCGGCTGCATACGCTTGATCCGGCTACCTGCCCATTCG
ACCACCAAGCGAAACATCGCATCGAGCGAGCACGTACTCGGATGGAAGCCGGTCTTGTCGATCAGGATGA
TCTGGACGAAGAGCATCAGGGGCTCGCGCCAGCCGAACTGTTCGCCAGGCTCAAGGCGCGCATGCCCGAC
GGCGAGGATCTCGTCGTGACCCATGGCGATGCCTGCTTGCCGAATATCATGGTGGAAAATGGCCGCTTTT
CTGGATTCATCGACTGTGGCCGGCTGGGTGTGGCGGACCGCTATCAGGACATAGCGTTGGCTACCCGTGA
TATTGCTGAAGAGCTTGGCGGCGAATGGGCTGACCGCTTCCTCGTGCTTTACGGTATCGCCGCTCCCGAT
TCGCAGCGCATCGCCTTCTATCGCCTTCTTGACGAGTTCTTCTGATTCGAAATGACCGACCAAGCGACGC
CCAACCGGTATCAGCTCACTCAAAGGCGGTAATACGGTTATCCACAGAATCAGGGGATAACGCAGGAAAG
AACATGTCAAACATGAGAATTACAACTTATATCGTATGGGGCTGACTTCAGGTGCTACATTTGAAGAGAT
AAATTGCACTGAAATCTAGAAATATTTTATCTGATTAATAAGATGATCTTCTTGAGATCGTTTTGGTCTG
CGCGTAATCTCTTGCTCTGAAAACGAAAAAACCGCCTTGCAGGGCGGTTTTTCGAAGGTTCTCTGAGCTA
CCAACTCTTTGAACCGAGGTAACTGGCTTGGAGGAGCGCAGTCACCAAAACTTGTCCTTTCAGTTTAGCC
TTAACCGGCGCATGACTTCAAGACTAACTCCTCTAAATCAATTACCAGTGGCTGCTGCCAGTGGTGCTTT
TGCATGTCTTTCCGGGTTGGACTCAAGACGATAGTTACCGGATAAGGCGCAGCGGTCGGACTGAACGGGG
GGTTCGTGCATACAGTCCAGCTTGGAGCGAACTGCCTACCCGGAACTGAGTGTCAGGCGTGGAATGAGAC
AAACGCGGCCATAACAGCGGAATGACACCGGTAAACCGAAAGGCAGGAACAGGAGAGCGCACGAGGGAGC
CGCCAGGGGGAAACGCCTGGTATCTTTATAGTCCTGTCGGGTTTCGCCACCACTGATTTGAGCGTCAGAT
TTCGTGATGCTTGTCAGGGGGGCGGAGCCTATGGAAAAACGGCTTTGCCGCGGCCCTCTCACTTCCCTGT
TAAGTATCTTCCTGGCATCTTCCAGGAAATCTCCGCCCCGTTCGTAAGCCATTTCCGCTCGCCGCAGTCG
AACGACCGAGCGTAGCGAGTCAGTGAGCGAGGAAGCGGAATATATCCTGTATCACATATTCTGCTGACGC
ACCGGTGCAGCCTTTTTTCTCCTGCCACATGAAGCACTTCACTGACACCCTCATCAGTGCCAACATAGTA
AGCCAGTATACACTCCGCTAGCGCTGATGTCCGGAATCGTCACACAAAAAACCAACACACAGATGTAATG
AAAATAAAGATATTTTATTGCGGCCATCGTGATGGCTAGAGTCTAAACTCGACCTACCTCCTTAGCGCGC
GGTCGTGTACTGGGCCGGCGGTTGCCGCTGTCGGCCAGCACCTCGACGCAGCCGTCGGTCCATACGGCTG
CGCTCCGGCGAGCGATTTGTGTGCGACCGACGGTGCCGGCCCCGCTGCGGACGATGGCATCGCAGCGGCC
TTGAGCCCAGGCAGCATCGTCGAAGTTGCCGTCCACGAGGCTCTGGTAGAGCTGATCCAGGCCGATGCGC
AGCATGTAGGCTCGCAGACGAGGGCTGCCGGCCAGCTCGGGATGCCGGCGCTCGAAGTAGCGAGTCTGCT
GCTCCATGCAAGCCAGCCAGGGCCGCCAGAAGAAGATGTTGGCCACCTCGTACTGACTGTCCCCGAACAT
AGCTTCGGACCAGTCGATTACGGCGGTGATGCGGCCGTTGTCGGTCAGGACGTTGTTGCTGCCGAAGTCG
GCATGGACGAGGTGGCGCACCTCGGGACAGTCTTCGGCCCACAGCATCAGTTCGTCCAGGGCTTGAGCTA
CGCTGGCGGACACGGTGTCGTCCATCACGGTCTGCCAGTGGTAGACATGGGGATCAGCAATGGCGCAAAT
GAAATCCCGCCAGGTTGTGTACTGGCCGATGCCTTGGGGCCCGAATGGGCCGAAGCCGCTGGTTTGACTG
AGGTCGGCGGCGGCAATAGCATCCATAGCTTCGGCGACAGGCTGTAACACAGCAGGCAGCTCTGTTTCGG
GGAGGTCTTGGAGAGTAACGCCTTGGGCGCGTCTACTGATGCAGTATGTCAGGCTCTCGCTGAACTCGCC
GATGTCCAACACTTCGGGGATGGGTAGTGCAGCGCTGGCGAAGTGGCGGTACACGTAGCGGTCTTTGTAG
AAGCCATCAGCGCAGCTATTCACCCGCAGTACATAGCCGCGTCCGCCGACATCGAAGCTGAAGGCTCGGC
TCTCTTCGCCCTCCGACAACTGCATCAGGTCGCTCACACTGTCGAACTTCTCGATGAGAAATTTTTCAAC
GCTGGTAGCGGTGAGTTCGGGCTTCTTCATGGTGGCGCTAGTGTCAGAAGAATCGAGCTTTTTGCAAAAG
CCTAGGCCTCCAAAAAAGCCTCCTCACTACTTCTGGAATAGCTCAGAGGCCGAGGCGGCCTCGGCCTCTG
CATAAATAAAAAAAATTAGTCAGCCATGGGGCGGAGAATGGGCGGAACTGGGCGGAGTTAGGGGCGGGAT
GGGCGGAGTTAGGGGCGGGACTATGGTTGCTGACTAATTGAGATGCATGCTTTGCATACTTCTGCCTGCT
GGGGAGCCTGGGGACTTTCCACACCTGGTTGCTGACTAATTGAGATGCATGCTTTGCATACTTCTGCCTG
CTGGGGAGCCTGGGGACTTTCCACACCCTAACTGACACACATTCCACAGCTGGTTCTTTCCGCCTCAGAA
GGTACCTAACCAAGTTCCTCTTTCAGAGGTTATTTCAGGCCATGGTGCTGCGC
Features (pLannotate 1.2.2; 16 found; start..end, strand, type, name):
     17..98      -  polyA_signal   SV40 poly(A) signal: SV40 polyadenylation signal
    121..204     -  CDS            large T antigen (fragment): large T antigen from SV40 (simian virus 40)
    281..751     -  CDS            Nluc (fragment): NanoLuc® luciferase human codon-optimized
    806..1144    -  CDS            TYROBP: TYOBP_HUMAN - Also known as DAP12 From Homo sapiens (Human).
   1183..1201    -  promoter       SP6 promoter: promoter for bacteriophage SP6 RNA polymerase
   1227..1249    -  promoter       minimal CMV promoter (fragment): human cytomegalovirus (CMV) immediate early promoter
   1259..1624    +  enhancer       CMV enhancer: human cytomegalovirus immediate early enhancer
   1626..1813    +  promoter       CMV promoter (fragment): human cytomegalovirus (CMV) immediate early promoter
   1832..1879    +  promoter       EM7 promoter: synthetic bacterial promoter&nbsp
   1911..2702    +  CDS            neo: KKA2_KLEPN - Also known as kan, nptII. Experimental evidence at protein level: Swiss-Prot protein existence level 1. Resistance to kanamycin, neomycin, paromomycin, ribostamycin, butirosin and gentamicin B. From Klebsiella pneumoniae.
   2922..3467    +  rep_origin     p15A ori: Plasmids containing the medium-copy-number p15A origin of replication can be propagated in E. coli cells that contain a second plasmid with the ColE1 origin.
   3555..3610    +  rep_origin     RSF ori (fragment): Plasmids containing the RSF 1030 origin of replication can be propagated in E. coli cells that contain additional plasmids with compatible origins.
   3709..3735    -  misc_feature   bom (fragment): basis of mobility region from pBR322
   3751..3799    -  polyA_signal   poly(A) signal: synthetic polyadenylation signal
   3838..4860    -  CDS            hph: KHYB_ECOLX - Experimental evidence at protein level: Swiss-Prot protein existence level 1. The aminoglycoside phosphotransferases achieve inactivation of their antibiotic substrates by phosphorylation. Only phosphorylates hygromycin and closely related compounds such as demethyl analogs and destomycin. From Escherichia coli.
   4891..5248    -  promoter       SV40 promoter: SV40 enhancer and early promoter
