[The description below was written by a language model from this plasmid's Addgene catalogue record and pLannotate feature annotations shown in this document.]
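Description:
DAP12-LgBiT BiBiT Ready Vector is a 5.3 kb mammalian expression plasmid built on the pFC219K LgBiT CMV-Hyg Flexi Vector backbone. It expresses human DAP12 (TYROBP, also called KARAP) as a fusion with LgBiT at its C terminus. LgBiT is the large subunit of the split NanoLuc luciferase system, and the feature table accordingly annotates the region directly downstream of the TYROBP coding sequence as a NanoLuc fragment. The insert is recorded as unmutated. According to the catalogue, transcription is driven by the CMV promoter. In the annotation, only a short minimal CMV promoter fragment and an SP6 phage promoter lie immediately upstream of the fusion on its strand, with the CMV enhancer adjacent. An SV40 polyadenylation signal, next to a small remnant of SV40 large T antigen sequence, terminates the transcript.

The CMV enhancer and a longer CMV promoter fragment are annotated in the opposite orientation. They face an EM7 bacterial promoter and the neo/nptII gene, which confers the kanamycin resistance used for selection in E. coli. A separate cassette places the hygromycin phosphotransferase gene (hph) under the SV40 enhancer/early promoter with a synthetic poly(A) signal, allowing hygromycin selection of stably transfected mammalian cells. The automated annotation identifies the replication origin as p15A, with small RSF ori and bom fragments nearby, whereas the catalogue lists the plasmid as high copy; the record does not resolve this difference.

The stated purpose is expression of the DAP12-LgBiT fusion in mammalian cells. Such fusions are generally paired with a partner carrying the complementary small NanoLuc peptide, so that proximity or interaction reconstitutes luminescence. The record does not define the specific "BiBiT" assay or its partner constructs.
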