Addgene plasmid #238800: DAP12-LgBiT BiBiT Ready Vector
Purpose: Express DAP12-LgBiT Fusion Protein in Mammalian Cells under a CMV promoter
Depositing lab: Promega Corporation.
Backbone
  Vector backbone: pFC219K LgBiT CMV-Hyg Flexi Vector
  Vector type: Mammalian Expression
  Selectable markers: Hygromycin
Growth in bacteria
  Bacterial resistance: Kanamycin, 50 μg/mL
  Growth temperature: 37°C
  Growth strain: DH5alpha
  Copy number: High Copy
Gene/Insert
  Gene/Insert name: DAP12
  Species: H. sapiens (human)
  Mutation: None
  Entrez Gene: TYROBP (a.k.a. DAP12, KARAP, PLOSL, PLOSL1)
  Promoter: CMV
  Tag / fusion protein: LgBiT (C terminal on backbone)
  Cloning method: Other
Terms and licenses: Academic/Nonprofit Terms; Industry Terms
How to cite: DAP12-LgBiT BiBiT Ready Vector was a gift from Promega Corporation (Addgene plasmid # 238800 ; http://n2t.net/addgene:238800 ; RRID:Addgene_238800)
